>Addgene plasmid #188914 | pBS-SKII-3XHA-fSNAP-Hygromycin | addgene full sequence | sequence record 371283 | Addgene NGS Result
GTGCCACCTAAATTGTAAGCGTTAATATTTTGTTAAAATTCGCGTTAAATTTTTGTTAAATCAGCTCATT
TTTTAACCAATAGGCCGAAATCGGCAAAATCCCTTATAAATCAAAAGAATAGACCGAGATAGGGT
[37 nt withheld, positions 136-172]
AAAGAACGTGGACTCCAACGTCAAAGG
[49 nt withheld, positions 200-248]
T
[91 nt withheld, positions 250-340]
G
[124 nt withheld, positions 342-465]
CCCATTCGCCATTCAGGCTGCGCAACTGTTGGGAAGGGCGATCGGTGCGGGCCTCTTCGCTATTACGCCA
GCTGGCGAAAGGGGGATGTGCTGCAAGGCGATTAAGTTGGGTAACGCCAGGGTTTTCCCAGTCACGACGT
TGTAAAACGACGGCCAGTGAGCGCGCGTAATACGACTCACTATAGGGCGAATTGGGTACCGGGCCCCCCC
TCGAGGTCGACGGTATCGATAAGCTTGATATCGGGTCGACGGATCCCCGGGTTAATTAACATCTTTTACC
CATACGATGTTCCTGACTATGCGGGCTATCCCTATGACGTCCCGGACTATGCAGGATCCTATCCATATGA
CGTTCCAGATTACGCTGCTCAGTGCGGTTCAGGTGGATCTGGTTCTATGGACAAAGACTGCGAAATGAAG
CGCACCACCCTGGATAGCCCTCTGGGCAAGCTGGAACTGTCTGGGTGCGAACAGGGCCTGCACCGTATCA
TCTTCCTGGGCAAAGGAACATCTGCCGCCGACGCCGTGGAAGTGCCTGCCCCAGCCGCCGTGCTGGGCGG
ACCAGAGCCACTGATGCAGGCCACCGCCTGGCTCAACGCCTACTTTCACCAGCCTGAGGCCATCGAGGAG
TTCCCTGTGCCAGCCCTGCACCACCCAGTGTTCCAGCAGGAGAGCTTTACCCGCCAGGTGCTGTGGAAAC
TGCTGAAAGTGGTGAAGTTCGGAGAGGTCATCAGCTACAGCCACCTGGCCGCCCTGGCCGGCAATCCCGC
CGCCACCGCCGCCGTGAAAACCGCCCTGAGCGGAAATCCCGTGCCCATTCTGATCCCCTGCCACCGGGTG
GTGCAGGGCGACCTGGACGTGGGGGGCTACGAGGGCGGGCTCGCCGTGAAAGAGTGGCTGCTGGCCCACG
AGGGCCACAGACTGGGCAAGCCTGGGCTGGGTTAATATATAACTGTCTAGAAATAAAGAGTATCATCTTT
CAAAGGTCACCCGGCCAGCGACATGGAGGCCCAGAATACCCTCCTTGACAGTCTTGACGTGCGCAGCTCA
GGGGCATGATGTGACTGTCGCCCGTACATTTAGCCCATACATCCCCATGTATAATCATTTGCATCCATAC
ATTTTGATGGCCGCACGGCGCGAAGCAAAAATTACGGCTCCTCGCTGCGGACCTGCGAGCAGGGAAACGC
TCCCCTCACAGACGCGTTGAATTGTCCCCACGCCGCGCCCCTGTAGAGAAATATAAAAGGTTAGGATTTG
CCACTGAGGTTCTTCTTTCATATACTTCCTTTTAAAATCTTGCTAGGATACAGTTCTCACATCACATCCG
AACATAAACAACCATGGGTAAAAAGCCTGAACTCACCGCGACGTCTGTCGAGAAGTTTCTGATCGAAAAG
TTCGACAGCGTCTCCGACCTGATGCAGCTCTCGGAGGGCGAAGAATCTCGTGCTTTCAGCTTCGATGTAG
GAGGGCGTGGATATGTCCTGCGGGTAAATAGCTGCGCCGATGGTTTCTACAAAGATCGTTATGTTTATCG
GCACTTTGCATCGGCCGCGCTCCCGATTCCGGAAGTGCTTGACATTGGGGAATTCAGCGAGAGCCTGACC
TATTGCATCTCCCGCCGTGCACAGGGTGTCACGTTGCAAGACCTGCCTGAAACCGAACTGCCCGCTGTTC
TGCAGCCGGTCGCGGAGGCCATGGATGCGATCGCTGCGGCCGATCTTAGCCAGACGAGTGGGTTCGGCCC
ATTCGGACCGCAAGGAATCGGTCAATACACTACATGGCGTGATTTCATATGCGCGATTGCTGATCCCCAT
GTGTATCACTGGCAAACTGTGATGGACGACACCGTCAGTGCGTCCGTCGCGCAGGCTCTCGATGAGCTGA
TGCTTTGGGCCGAGGACTGCCCCGAAGTCCGGCACCTCGTGCACGCGGATTTCGGCTCCAACAATGTCCT
GACGGACAATGGCCGCATAACAGCGGTCATTGACTGGAGCGAGGCGATGTTCGGGGATTCCCAATACGAG
GTCGCCAACATCTTCTTCTGGAGGCCGTGGTTGGCTTGTATGGAGCAGCAGACGCGCTACTTCGAGCGGA
GGCATCCGGAGCTTGCAGGATCGCCGCGGCTCCGGGCGTATATGCTCCGCATTGGTCTTGACCAACTCTA
TCAGAGCTTGGTTGACGGCAATTTCGATGATGCAGCTTGGGCGCAGGGTCGATGCGACGCAATCGTCCGA
TCCGGAGCCGGGACTGTCGGGCGTACACAAATCGCCCGCAGAAGCGCGGCCGTCTGGACCGATGGCTGTG
TAGAAGTACTCGCCGATAGTGGAAACCGACGCCCCAGCACTCGTCCGAGGGCAAAGGAATAATCAGTACT
GACAATAAAAAGATTCTTGTTTTCAAGAACTTGTCATTTGTATAGTTTTTTTATATTGTAGTTGTTCTAT
TTTAATCAAATGTTAGCGTGATTTATATTTTTTTTCGCCTCGACATCATCTGCCCAGATGCGAAGTTAAG
TGCGCAGAAAGTAATATCATGCGTCAATCGTATGTGAATGCTGGTCGCTATACTGCTGTCGATTCGATAC
TAACGCCGCCACTAGTTCTAGAGCGGCCGCCACCGCGGTGGAGCTCCAGCTTTTGTTCCCTTTAGTGAGG
GTTAATTGCGCGCTTGGCGTAATCATGGTCATAGCTGTTTCCTGTGTGAAATTGTTATCCGCTCACAATT
CCACACAACATACGAGCCGGAAGCATAAAGTGTAAAGCCTGGGGTGCCTAATGAGTGAGCTAACTCACAT
TAATTGCGTTGCGCTCACTGCCCGCTTTCCAGTCGGGAAACCTGTCGTGCCAGCTGCATTAATGAATCGG
CCAACGCGCGGGGAGAGGCGGTTTGCGTATTGGGCGCTCTTCCGCTTCCTCGCTCACTGACTCGCTGCGC
TCGGTCGTTCGGCTGCGGCGAGCGGTATCAGCTCACTCAAAGGCGGTAATACGGTTATCCACAGAATCAG
GGGATAACGCAGGAAAGAACATGTGAGCAAAAGGCCAGCAAAAGGCCAGGAACCGTAAAAAGGCCGCGTT
GCTGGCGTTTTTCCATAGGCTCCGCCCCCCTGACGAGCATCACAAAAATCGACGCTCAAGTCAGAGGTGG
CGAAACCCGACAGGACTATAAAGATACCAGGCGTTTCCCCCTGGAAGCTCCCTCGTGCGCTCTCCTGTTC
CGACCCTGCCGCTTACCGGATACCTGTCCGCCTTTCTCCCTTCGGGAAGCGTGGCGCTTTCTCATAGCTC
ACGCTGTAGGTATCTCAGTTCGGTGTAGGTCGTTCGCTCCAAGCTGGGCTGTGTGCACGAACCCCCCGTT
CAGCCCGACCGCTGCGCCTTATCCGGTAACTATCGTCTTGAGTCCAACCCGGTAAGACACGACTTATCGC
CACTGGCAGCAGCCACTGGTAACAGGATTAGCAGAGCGAGGTATGTAGGCGGTGCTACAGAGTTCTTGAA
GTGGTGGCCTAACTACGGCTACACTAGAAGAACAGTATTTGGTATCTGCGCTCTGCTGAAGCCAGTTACC
TTCGGAAAAAGAGTTGGTAGCTCTTGATCCGGCAAACAAACCACCGCTGGTAGCGGTGGTTTTTTTGTTT
GCAAGCAGCAGATTACGCGCAGAAAAAAAGGATCTCAAGAAGATCCTTTGATCTTTTCTACGGGGTCTGA
CGCTCAGTGGAACGAAAACTCACGTTAAGGGATTTTGGTCATGAGATTATCAAAAAGGATCTTCACCTAG
ATCCTTTTAAATTAAAAATGAAGTTTTAAATCAATCTAAAGTATATATGAGTAAACTTGGTCTGACAGTT
ACCAATGCTTAATCAGTGAGGCACCTATCTCAGCGATCTGTCTATTTCGTTCATCCATAGTTGCCTGACT
CCCCGTCGTGTAGATAACTACGATACGGGAGGGCTTACCATCTGGCCCCAGTGCTGCAATGATACCGCGA
GACCCACGCTCACCGGCTCCAGATTTATCAGCAATAAACCAGCCAGCCGGAAGGGCCGAGCGCAGAAGTG
GTCCTGCAACTTTATCCGCCTCCATCCAGTCTATTAATTGTTGCCGGGAAGCTAGAGTAAGTAGTTCGCC
AGTTAATAGTTTGCGCAACGTTGTTGCCATTGCTACAGGCATCGTGGTGTCACGCTCGTCGTTTGGTATG
GCTTCATTCAGCTCCGGTTCCCAACGATCAAGGCGAGTTACATGATCCCCCATGTTGTGCAAAAAAGCGG
TTAGCTCCTTCGGTCCTCCGATCGTTGTCAGAAGTAAGTTGGCCGCAGTGTTATCACTCATGGTTATGGC
AGCACTGCATAATTCTCTTACTGTCATGCCATCCGTAAGATGCTTTTCTGTGACTGGTGAGTACTCAACC
AAGTCATTCTGAGAATAGTGTATGCGGCGACCGAGTTGCTCTTGCCCGGCGTCAATACGGGATAATACCG
CGCCACATAGCAGAACTTTAAAAGTGCTCATCATTGGAAAACGTTCTTCGGGGCGAAAACTCTCAAGGAT
CTTACCGCTGTTGAGATCCAGTTCGATGTAACCCACTCGTGCACCCAACTGATCTTCAGCATCTTTTACT
TTCACCAGCGTTTCTGGGTGAGCAAAAACAGGAAGGCAAAATGCCGCAAAAAAGGGAATAAGGGCGACAC
GGAAATGTTGAATACTCATACTCTTCCTTTTTCAATATTATTGAAGCATTTATCAGGGTTATTGTCTCAT
GAGCGGATACATATTTGAATGTATTTAGAAAAATAAACAAATAGGGGTTCCGCGCACATTTCCCCGAAAA
Features (pLannotate 1.2.2; 17 found; start..end, strand, type, name):
     37..465     -  rep_origin     f1 ori (sequence partly withheld): f1 bacteriophage origin of replication; arrow indicates direction of (+) strand synthesis
    470..625     -  CDS            lacZα (fragment): LacZα fragment of β-galactosidase; lacZ fragment
    633..651     +  promoter       T7 promoter: promoter for bacteriophage T7 RNA polymerase
    660..708     -  misc_feature   MCS (fragment): pBluescript multiple cloning site
    742..831     +  CDS            3xHA: three tandem HA epitope tags
    862..1407    +  CDS            SNAP-tag®: human O6-alkylguanine-DNA-alkyltransferase variant that forms covalent bonds with benzylguanine derivatives fast-reacting variant, optimized for mammalian expression
   1465..3040    +  gene           hphMX6: yeast selectable marker conferring hygromycin resistance
   2843..3040    +  terminator     TEF terminator: Ashbya gossypii TEF terminator
   3064..3101    -  misc_feature   MCS (fragment): pBluescript multiple cloning site
   3114..3132    -  promoter       T3 promoter: promoter for bacteriophage T3 RNA polymerase
   3177..3193    -  protein_bind   lac operator: The lac repressor binds to the lac operator to inhibit transcription in E. coli. This inhibition can be relieved by adding lactose or isopropyl-β-D-thiogalactopyranoside (IPTG). lac repressor encoded by lacI
   3201..3231    -  promoter       lac promoter: promoter for the E. coli lac operon
   3246..3267    -  protein_bind   CAP binding site: CAP binding activates transcription in the presence of cAMP. E. coli catabolite activator protein
   3280..3372    -  CDS            lacI (fragment): lac repressor; lacI; The lac repressor binds to the lac operator to inhibit transcription in E. coli. This inhibition can be relieved by adding lactose or isopropyl-β-D-thiogalactopyranoside (IPTG).
   3555..4143    -  rep_origin     ori: high-copy-number ColE1/pMB1/pBR322/pUC origin of replication
   4314..5174    -  CDS            AmpR: β-lactamase; bla; confers resistance to ampicillin, carbenicillin, and related antibiotics
   5175..5279    -  promoter       AmpR promoter: bla
