[The description below was written by a language model from this plasmid's Addgene catalogue record and pLannotate feature annotations shown in this document.]
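Description:
pBS-SKII-3XHA-fSNAP-Hygromycin is a 5.3 kb template plasmid built on pBluescript II SK (+) that carries an integration cassette for making C-terminal protein fusions in Saccharomyces cerevisiae. It is maintained in E. coli as a high-copy plasmid through its ColE1/pUC-type origin and selected with ampicillin via the AmpR (β-lactamase) gene. The usual pBluescript elements remain around the insert: an f1 phage origin, a disrupted lacZα fragment with the lac promoter and operator, remnants of the multiple cloning site, and flanking T7 and T3 promoters. No yeast replication origin or centromere is annotated, consistent with a cassette meant to be integrated into the genome rather than maintained episomally.

The synthetic insert, assembled by Gibson cloning, consists of three tandem HA epitope tags followed by a fast-reacting SNAP-tag variant (fSNAP), and then the hphMX6 marker, which confers hygromycin resistance in yeast and ends with the Ashbya gossypii TEF terminator. No promoter is annotated upstream of the 3xHA-SNAP coding region, which fits the design: once the cassette is joined in frame to the 3′ end of a chromosomal gene, the fusion would be expressed from that gene's own promoter, while hygromycin selects for integrants. The record does not annotate a terminator between the SNAP-tag and the marker, nor does it specify how targeting homology is supplied. SNAP-tag, an engineered O6-alkylguanine-DNA alkyltransferase, reacts covalently with benzylguanine derivatives, allowing the tagged protein to be labeled with fluorescent dyes, while the HA epitopes allow antibody-based detection. The plasmid belongs to a set of yeast integration vectors for fluorescent dye labeling of proteins.
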