Addgene plasmid #188914: pBS-SKII-3XHA-fSNAP-Hygromycin
Purpose: Integration cassette to create C-terminal fusions for fluorescent tagging
Depositing lab: Stephen Buratowski. Depositing organization: Harvard Medical School. Publication: A set of Saccharomyces cerevisiae integration vectors for fluorescent dye labeling of proteins. Baek I, Le SN, Jeon J, Chun Y, Reed C, Buratowski S. G3 (Bethesda). 2022 Aug 9. pii: 6659097. doi: 10.1093/g3journal/jkac201. PubMed 35944214.
Backbone
  Vector backbone: pBlueScript II SK (+)
  Vector type: Yeast Expression
  Selectable markers: Hygromycin
Growth in bacteria
  Bacterial resistance: Ampicillin, 100 μg/mL
  Growth temperature: 37°C
  Growth strain: DH5alpha
  Copy number: High Copy
Gene/Insert
  Gene/Insert name: 3XHA-fSNAP-Hygromycin
  Species: Synthetic
  Cloning method: Gibson Cloning
Terms and licenses: Academic/Nonprofit Terms; Industry Terms: Not Available to Industry
How to cite: pBS-SKII-3XHA-fSNAP-Hygromycin was a gift from Stephen Buratowski (Addgene plasmid # 188914 ; http://n2t.net/addgene:188914 ; RRID:Addgene_188914)
